Addgene plasmid #102439: p2lox-N-(His-6X)-cAMPr
Purpose: cAMPr with a directly fused N-terminal 6x His tag
Depositing lab: Justin Blau. Depositing organization: New York University. Publication: cAMPr: A single-wavelength fluorescent sensor for cyclic AMP. Hackley CR, Mazzoni EO, Blau J. Sci Signal. 2018 Mar 6;11(520). pii: 11/520/eaah3738. doi: 10.1126/scisignal.aah3738. PubMed 29511120.
Backbone
  Vector backbone: P2lox
  Backbone size w/o insert (bp): 3300
  Total vector size (bp): 6000
  Vector type: Mammalian Expression, Cre/Lox
  Selectable markers: Neomycin (select with G418)
Growth in bacteria
  Bacterial resistance: Ampicillin, 100 μg/mL
  Growth temperature: 37°C
  Growth strain: DH5alpha
  Copy number: High Copy
Gene/Insert
  Gene/Insert name: cAMPr
  Insert size (bp): 2300
  Tag / fusion protein: 6x His (N terminal on insert)
Terms and licenses: Academic/Nonprofit Terms; Industry Terms: Not Available to Industry
How to cite: p2lox-N-(His-6X)-cAMPr was a gift from Justin Blau (Addgene plasmid # 102439 ; http://n2t.net/addgene:102439 ; RRID:Addgene_102439)
