[The description below was written by a language model from this plasmid's Addgene catalogue record and pLannotate feature annotations shown in this document.]
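Description:
p2lox-N-(His-6X)-cAMPr is a roughly 6 kb mammalian expression and Cre/lox plasmid built on the p2lox backbone. It carries cAMPr, a single-wavelength fluorescent sensor for cyclic AMP, with a 6x His tag fused directly to its N terminus. In bacteria it is maintained as a high-copy plasmid through a ColE1/pUC-type origin and selected with ampicillin via the β-lactamase gene. An f1 phage origin and remnants of lacZα, bom and rop are also present in the backbone.

The annotated insert has three consecutive coding segments on the same strand: the mouse PKA catalytic subunit (Prkaca), a GFP variant annotated as cEGFP, and a fragment of the bovine PKA type I regulatory subunit (PRKAR1A). This layout fits a single-polypeptide sensor in which a fluorescent protein sits between cAMP-responsive PKA domains. The feature tables do not annotate the His tag itself, but a short unannotated stretch lies just upstream of the Prkaca segment. Downstream of the insert are an attB2 Gateway remnant, a V5 tag sequence whose reading frame relative to the sensor the record does not establish, and an SV40 polyadenylation signal annotated on the opposite strand.

Upstream, a mouse PGK promoter is followed by adjacent loxP and lox2272 sites. These heterospecific sites recombine only with matching partners, so the arrangement is suited to Cre-mediated insertion of the cassette into a correspondingly floxed genomic locus. The catalogue lists neomycin/G418 as the mammalian selection, yet neither sequence record annotates a neomycin resistance gene, and the record does not explain how resistance arises. The two sequence records, one from the depositor and one from sequencing, agree closely in size and features.
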