Features (pLannotate 1.2.2; 18 found; start..end, strand, type, name):
     19..518     +  promoter       PGK promoter: mouse phosphoglycerate kinase 1 promoter
    568..601     +  protein_bind   loxP: Cre-mediated recombination occurs in the 8-bp core sequence (GCATACAT). Cre recombinase
    604..637     +  protein_bind   lox2272: Cre-mediated recombination occurs in the 8-bp core sequence (GGATACTT). lox2272 sites are compatible with each other, but incompatible with loxP or loxN sites (Lee and Saito, 1988). Cre recombinase
    638..681     -  misc_feature   MCS (fragment): pBluescript multiple cloning site
    722..1747    +  CDS            Prkaca (sequence withheld): KAPCA_MOUSE - Also known as Pkaca. Experimental evidence at protein level: Swiss-Prot protein existence level 1. [Isoform 2]: Phosphorylates and activates ABL1 in sperm flagellum to promote spermatozoa capacitation. From Mus musculus (Mouse).
   1754..2482    +  CDS            cEGFP: cEGFP is a basic (constitutively fluorescent) green fluorescent protein published in 2008, derived from Aequorea victoria.
   2492..2974    +  CDS            PRKAR1A (fragment) (sequence partly withheld): KAP0_BOVIN - Experimental evidence at protein level: Swiss-Prot protein existence level 1. Regulatory subunit of the cAMP-dependent protein kinases involved in cAMP signaling in cells. From Bos taurus (Bovine).
   3025..3049    -  protein_bind   attB2: mutant version of attB; recombination site for the Gateway® BP reaction BP Clonase™
   3075..3116    +  CDS            V5 tag: epitope tag from simian virus 5
   3170..3291    -  polyA_signal   SV40 poly(A) signal: SV40 polyadenylation signal
   3314..3382    -  CDS            large T antigen (fragment): large T antigen from SV40 (simian virus 40)
   3403..3470    +  CDS            lacZα (fragment): LacZα fragment of β-galactosidase; lacZ fragment
   3474..3929    +  rep_origin     f1 ori (sequence partly withheld): f1 bacteriophage origin of replication; arrow indicates direction of (+) strand synthesis
   3932..4031    -  misc_feature   bom (fragment): basis of mobility region from pBR322
   4133..4168    -  CDS            rop (fragment): Rop protein, which maintains plasmids at low copy number; rop
   4263..4367    +  promoter       AmpR promoter: bla
   4368..5228    +  CDS            AmpR: β-lactamase; bla; confers resistance to ampicillin, carbenicillin, and related antibiotics
   5399..5987    +  rep_origin     ori: high-copy-number ColE1/pMB1/pBR322/pUC origin of replication
>Addgene plasmid #102439 | p2lox-N-(His-6X)-cAMPr | depositor full sequence | sequence record 193966 | p2lox-N-(His-6X)-cAMPr sequence 6060 bps
CGACCTCGAAATTCTACCGGGTAGGGGAGGCGCTTTTCCCAAGGCAGTCTGGAGCATGCGCTTTAGCAGC
CCCGCTGGGCACTTGGCGCTACACAAGTGGCCTCTGGCCTCGCACACATTCCACATCCACCGGTAGGCGC
CAACCGGCTCCGTTCTTTGGTGGCCCCTTCGCGCCACCTTCTACTCCTCCCCTAGTCAGGAAGTTCCCCC
CCGCCCCGCAGCTCGCGTCGTGCAGGACGTGACAAATGGAAGTAGCACGTCTCACTAGTCTCGTGCAGAT
GGACAGCACCGCTGAGCAATGGAAGCGGGTAGGCCTTTGGGGCAGCGGCCAATAGCAGCTTTGCTCCTTC
GCTTTCTGGGCTCAGAGGCTGGGAAGGGGTGGGTCCGGGGGCGGGCTCAGGGGCGGGCTCAGGGGCGGGG
CGGGCGCCCGAAGGTCCTCCGGAGGCCCGGCATTCTGCACGCTTCAAAAGCGCACGTCTGCCGCGCTGTT
CTCCTCTTCCTCATCTCCGGGCCTTTCGACCTGCATCCATCTAGATCTCGAAGGATCTGGAGGCCACCAT
GGTGTCGATAACTTCGTATAGCATACATTATACGAAGTTATCGATAACTTCGTATAGGATACTTTATACG
AAGTTATCTCGAGGTCGACGGTATCGATAAGCTTGATATCGAATTCATGCATCATCACCACCACCAT
[1050 nt withheld, positions 698-1747]
CCCGGGAACGTCTATATCAAGGCCGACGAGCAGAAGAACGGCATCAAGGCGTACTTCAAGATCCGCCACA
ACATCGAGGGCGGCGGCGTGCAGCTCGCCTACCACTACCAGCAGAACACCCCCATCGGCGACGGCCCCGT
GCTGCTGCCCGACAACCACTACCTGAGCGTGCAGTCCATGCTTTCGAAAGACCCCAACGAGAAGCGCGAT
CACATGGTCCTGCTGGAGTTCGTGACCGCCGCCGGGATCACTCTCGGCATGGACGAGCTGTACAAGGGCG
GTACCGGAGGGAGCGAATCCATGGTGAGCAAGGGCGAGGAGCTGTTCACCGGGGTGGTGCCCATCCAGGT
CGAGCTGGACGGCGACGTAAACGGCCACAAGTTCAGCGTGTCCGGCGAGGGTGAGGGCGATGCCACCTAC
GGCAAGCTGACCCTGAAGTTCATCTGCACCACCGGCAAGCTGCCCGTGCCCTGGCCCACCCTCGTGACCA
CCCTGACCTACGGCGTGCAGTGCTTCAGCCGCTACCCCGACCACATGAAGCAGCACGACTTCTTCAAGTC
CGCCATGCCCGAAGGCTACATCCAGGAGCGCACCATCTTCTTCAAGGGCGACGGCAACTACAAGACCCGC
GCCGAGGTGAAGTTCGAGGGCGACACCCTGGTGAACCGCATCGAGCTGAAGGGCATCGACTTCAAGGAGG
ACGGCAACATCCTGGGGCACAAGCTGGAGTACAACACCGCCCCCCCCGCATGCAAGGGCCGGCGGCGACG
CGGGGCCATCAGCGCTGAGGTCTACACCGAGGAGGATGCCGCGTCCTAT
[387 nt withheld, positions 2567-2953]
CGGAAGATGTAAGAATTCCTGCAGCCCGGGGGATCCACTAGTTCTAGAGCGGCCGCAGGGTGGGCGCGCC
GACCCAGCTTTCTTGTACAAAGTGGTTGATCTAGAGGGCCCGCGGTTCGAAGGTAAGCCTATCCCTAACC
CTCTCCTCGGTCTCGATTCTACGCGTACCGGTCATCATCACCATCACCATTGAGCGGCCGCTTCGAGCAG
ACATGATAAGATACATTGATGAGTTTGGACAAACCACAACTAGAATGCAGTGAAAAAAATGCTTTATTTG
TGAAATTTGTGATGCTATTGCTTTATTTGTAACCATTATAAGCTGCAATAAACAAGTTAACAACAACAAT
TGCATTCATTTTATGTTTCAGGTTCAGGGGGAGATGTGGGAGGTTTTTTAAAGCAAGTAAAACCTCTACA
AATGTGGTAAAATCGCGATAAGGATCCGGGCTGGCGTAATAGCGAAGAGGCCCGCACCGATCGCCCTTCC
CAACAGTTGCGCAGCCTGAATGGCGAATGG
[124 nt withheld, positions 3474-3597]
C
[56 nt withheld, positions 3599-3654]
AGCTTTACGGCACCTCGACCG
[64 nt withheld, positions 3676-3739]
CCTTTGACGTTGGAGTCCACGTTCTTT
[37 nt withheld, positions 3767-3803]
ACCCTATCTCGGTCTATTCTTTTGATTTATAAGGGATTTTGCCGATTTCGGCCTATTGGTTAAAAAATGA
GCTGATTTAACAAATATTTAACGCGAATTTTAACAAAATATTAACGTTTACAATTTCGCCTGATGCGGTA
TTTTCTCCTTACGCATCTGTGCGGTATTTCACACCGCATATGGTGCACTCTCAGTACAATCTGCTCTGAT
GCCGCATAGTTAAGCCAGCCCCGACACCCGCCAACACCCGCTGACGCGCCCTGACGGGCTTGTCTGCTCC
CGGCATCCGCTTACAGACAAGCTGTGACCGTCTCCGGGAGCTGCATGTGTCAGAGGTTTTCACCGTCATC
ACCGAAACGCGCGAGACGAAAGGGCCTCGTGATACGCCTATTTTTATAGGTTAATGTCATGATAATAATG
GTTTCTTAGACGTCAGGTGGCACTTTTCGGGGAAATGTGCGCGGAACCCCTATTTGTTTATTTTTCTAAA
TACATTCAAATATGTATCCGCTCATGAGACAATAACCCTGATAAATGCTTCAATAATATTGAAAAAGGAA
GAGTATGAGTATTCAACATTTCCGTGTCGCCCTTATTCCCTTTTTTGCGGCATTTTGCCTTCCTGTTTTT
GCTCACCCAGAAACGCTGGTGAAAGTAAAAGATGCTGAAGATCAGTTGGGTGCACGAGTGGGTTACATCG
AACTGGATCTCAACAGCGGTAAGATCCTTGAGAGTTTTCGCCCCGAAGAACGTTTTCCAATGATGAGCAC
TTTTAAAGTTCTGCTATGTGGCGCGGTATTATCCCGTATTGACGCCGGGCAAGAGCAACTCGGTCGCCGC
ATACACTATTCTCAGAATGACTTGGTTGAGTACTCACCAGTCACAGAAAAGCATCTTACGGATGGCATGA
CAGTAAGAGAATTATGCAGTGCTGCCATAACCATGAGTGATAACACTGCGGCCAACTTACTTCTGACAAC
GATCGGAGGACCGAAGGAGCTAACCGCTTTTTTGCACAACATGGGGGATCATGTAACTCGCCTTGATCGT
TGGGAACCGGAGCTGAATGAAGCCATACCAAACGACGAGCGTGACACCACGATGCCTGTAGCAATGGCAA
CAACGTTGCGCAAACTATTAACTGGCGAACTACTTACTCTAGCTTCCCGGCAACAATTAATAGACTGGAT
GGAGGCGGATAAAGTTGCAGGACCACTTCTGCGCTCGGCCCTTCCGGCTGGCTGGTTTATTGCTGATAAA
TCTGGAGCCGGTGAGCGTGGGTCTCGCGGTATCATTGCAGCACTGGGGCCAGATGGTAAGCCCTCCCGTA
TCGTAGTTATCTACACGACGGGGAGTCAGGCAACTATGGATGAACGAAATAGACAGATCGCTGAGATAGG
TGCCTCACTGATTAAGCATTGGTAACTGTCAGACCAAGTTTACTCATATATACTTTAGATTGATTTAAAA
CTTCATTTTTAATTTAAAAGGATCTAGGTGAAGATCCTTTTTGATAATCTCATGACCAAAATCCCTTAAC
GTGAGTTTTCGTTCCACTGAGCGTCAGACCCCGTAGAAAAGATCAAAGGATCTTCTTGAGATCCTTTTTT
TCTGCGCGTAATCTGCTGCTTGCAAACAAAAAAACCACCGCTACCAGCGGTGGTTTGTTTGCCGGATCAA
GAGCTACCAACTCTTTTTCCGAAGGTAACTGGCTTCAGCAGAGCGCAGATACCAAATACTGTCCTTCTAG
TGTAGCCGTAGTTAGGCCACCACTTCAAGAACTCTGTAGCACCGCCTACATACCTCGCTCTGCTAATCCT
GTTACCAGTGGCTGCTGCCAGTGGCGATAAGTCGTGTCTTACCGGGTTGGACTCAAGACGATAGTTACCG
GATAAGGCGCAGCGGTCGGGCTGAACGGGGGGTTCGTGCACACAGCCCAGCTTGGAGCGAACGACCTACA
CCGAACTGAGATACCTACAGCGTGAGCTATGAGAAAGCGCCACGCTTCCCGAAGGGAGAAAGGCGGACAG
GTATCCGGTAAGCGGCAGGGTCGGAACAGGAGAGCGCACGAGGGAGCTTCCAGGGGGAAACGCCTGGTAT
CTTTATAGTCCTGTCGGGTTTCGCCACCTCTGACTTGAGCGTCGATTTTTGTGATGCTCGTCAGGGGGGC
GGAGCCTATGGAAAAACGCCAGCAACGCGGCCTTTTTACGGTTCCTGGCCTTTTGCTGGCCTTTTGCTCA
CATGGCTCGACAGATCT
