Features (pLannotate 1.2.2; 19 found; start..end, strand, type, name):
      8..507     +  promoter       PGK promoter: mouse phosphoglycerate kinase 1 promoter
    557..590     +  protein_bind   loxP: Cre-mediated recombination occurs in the 8-bp core sequence (GCATACAT). Cre recombinase
    593..626     +  protein_bind   lox2272: Cre-mediated recombination occurs in the 8-bp core sequence (GGATACTT). lox2272 sites are compatible with each other, but incompatible with loxP or loxN sites (Lee and Saito, 1988). Cre recombinase
    627..666     -  misc_feature   MCS (fragment): pBluescript multiple cloning site
    715..1740    +  CDS            Prkaca (sequence withheld): KAPCA_MOUSE - Also known as Pkaca. Experimental evidence at protein level: Swiss-Prot protein existence level 1. [Isoform 2]: Phosphorylates and activates ABL1 in sperm flagellum to promote spermatozoa capacitation. From Mus musculus (Mouse).
   1747..2475    +  CDS            cEGFP: cEGFP is a basic (constitutively fluorescent) green fluorescent protein published in 2008, derived from Aequorea victoria.
   2485..2955    +  CDS            PRKAR1A (fragment) (sequence partly withheld): KAP0_BOVIN - Experimental evidence at protein level: Swiss-Prot protein existence level 1. Regulatory subunit of the cAMP-dependent protein kinases involved in cAMP signaling in cells. From Bos taurus (Bovine).
   2959..3001    -  misc_feature   MCS (fragment): pBluescript multiple cloning site
   3017..3041    -  protein_bind   attB2: mutant version of attB; recombination site for the Gateway® BP reaction BP Clonase™
   3067..3108    +  CDS            V5 tag: epitope tag from simian virus 5
   3162..3283    -  polyA_signal   SV40 poly(A) signal: SV40 polyadenylation signal
   3306..3374    -  CDS            large T antigen (fragment): large T antigen from SV40 (simian virus 40)
   3395..3462    +  CDS            lacZα (fragment): LacZα fragment of β-galactosidase; lacZ fragment
   3466..3894    +  rep_origin     f1 ori (sequence partly withheld): f1 bacteriophage origin of replication; arrow indicates direction of (+) strand synthesis
   3922..4021    -  misc_feature   bom (fragment): basis of mobility region from pBR322
   4123..4158    -  CDS            rop (fragment): Rop protein, which maintains plasmids at low copy number; rop
   4253..4357    +  promoter       AmpR promoter: bla
   4358..5218    +  CDS            AmpR: β-lactamase; bla; confers resistance to ampicillin, carbenicillin, and related antibiotics
   5389..5977    +  rep_origin     ori: high-copy-number ColE1/pMB1/pBR322/pUC origin of replication
>Addgene plasmid #102439 | p2lox-N-(His-6X)-cAMPr | addgene full sequence | sequence record 197917 | Addgene NGS Result
TTCTACCGGGTAGGGGAGGCGCTTTTCCCAAGGCAGTCTGGAGCATGCGCTTTAGCAGCCCCGCTGGGCA
CTTGGCGCTACACAAGTGGCCTCTGGCCTCGCACACATTCCACATCCACCGGTAGGCGCCAACCGGCTCC
GTTCTTTGGTGGCCCCTTCGCGCCACCTTCTACTCCTCCCCTAGTCAGGAAGTTCCCCCCCGCCCCGCAG
CTCGCGTCGTGCAGGACGTGACAAATGGAAGTAGCACGTCTCACTAGTCTCGTGCAGATGGACAGCACCG
CTGAGCAATGGAAGCGGGTAGGCCTTTGGGGCAGCGGCCAATAGCAGCTTTGCTCCTTCGCTTTCTGGGC
TCAGAGGCTGGGAAGGGGTGGGTCCGGGGGCGGGCTCAGGGGCGGGCTCAGGGGCGGGGCGGGCGCCCGA
AGGTCCTCCGGAGGCCCGGCATTCTGCACGCTTCAAAAGCGCACGTCTGCCGCGCTGTTCTCCTCTTCCT
CATCTCCGGGCCTTTCGACCTGCATCCATCTAGATCTCGAAGGATCTGGAGGCCACCATGGTGTCGATAA
CTTCGTATAGCATACATTATACGAAGTTATCGATAACTTCGTATAGGATACTTTATACGAAGTTATCTCG
AGGTCGACGGTATCGATAAGCTTGATATCGAATTCCACCATGCATCATCACCACCACCAT
[1050 nt withheld, positions 691-1740]
CCCGGGAACGTCTATATCAAGGCCGACGAGCAGAAGAACGGCATCAAGGCGTACTTCAAGATCCGCCACA
ACATCGAGGGCGGCGGCGTGCAGCTCGCCTACCACTACCAGCAGAACACCCCCATCGGCGACGGCCCCGT
GCTGCTGCCCGACAACCACTACCTGAGCGTGCAGTCCATGCTTTCGAAAGACCCCAACGAGAAGCGCGAT
CACATGGTCCTGCTGGAGTTCGTGACCGCCGCCGGGATCACTCTCGGCATGGACGAGCTGTACAAGGGCG
GTACCGGAGGGAGCGAATCCATGGTGAGCAAGGGCGAGGAGCTGTTCACCGGGGTGGTGCCCATCCAGGT
CGAGCTGGACGGCGACGTAAACGGCCACAAGTTCAGCGTGTCCGGCGAGGGTGAGGGCGATGCCACCTAC
GGCAAGCTGACCCTGAAGTTCATCTGCACCACCGGCAAGCTGCCCGTGCCCTGGCCCACCCTCGTGACCA
CCCTGACCTACGGCGTGCAGTGCTTCAGCCGCTACCCCGACCACATGAAGCAGCACGACTTCTTCAAGTC
CGCCATGCCCGAAGGCTACATCCAGGAGCGCACCATCTTCTTCAAGGGCGACGGCAACTACAAGACCCGC
GCCGAGGTGAAGTTCGAGGGCGACACCCTGGTGAACCGCATCGAGCTGAAGGGCATCGACTTCAAGGAGG
ACGGCAACATCCTGGGGCACAAGCTGGAGTACAACACCGCCCCCCCCGCATGCAAGGGCCGGCGGCGACG
CGGGGCCATCAGCGCTGAGGTCTACACCGAGGAGGATGCCGCGTCCTAT
[387 nt withheld, positions 2560-2946]
CGGAAGATGTAAAATTCCTGCAGCCCGGGGGATCCACTAGTTCTAGAGCGGCCGCAGGGTGGGCGCGCCG
ACCCAGCTTTCTTGTACAAAGTGGTTGATCTAGAGGGCCCGCGGTTCGAAGGTAAGCCTATCCCTAACCC
TCTCCTCGGTCTCGATTCTACGCGTACCGGTCATCATCACCATCACCATTGAGCGGCCGCTTCGAGCAGA
CATGATAAGATACATTGATGAGTTTGGACAAACCACAACTAGAATGCAGTGAAAAAAATGCTTTATTTGT
GAAATTTGTGATGCTATTGCTTTATTTGTAACCATTATAAGCTGCAATAAACAAGTTAACAACAACAATT
GCATTCATTTTATGTTTCAGGTTCAGGGGGAGATGTGGGAGGTTTTTTAAAGCAAGTAAAACCTCTACAA
ATGTGGTAAAATCGCGATAAGGATCCGGGCTGGCGTAATAGCGAAGAGGCCCGCACCGATCGCCCTTCCC
AACAGTTGCGCAGCCTGAATGGCGAATGG
[124 nt withheld, positions 3466-3589]
C
[91 nt withheld, positions 3591-3681]
A
[49 nt withheld, positions 3683-3731]
CCTTTGACGTTGGAGTCCACGTTCTTT
[37 nt withheld, positions 3759-3795]
ACCCTATCTCGGTCTATTCTTTTGATTTATAAGGGATTTTGCCGATTTCGGCCTATTGGTTAAAAAATGA
GCTGATTTAACAAAAATTTAACGCGAATTTTAACAAAATATTAACGCTTACAATTTCCTGATGCGGTATT
TTCTCCTTACGCATCTGTGCGGTATTTCACACCGCATATGGTGCACTCTCAGTACAATCTGCTCTGATGC
CGCATAGTTAAGCCAGCCCCGACACCCGCCAACACCCGCTGACGCGCCCTGACGGGCTTGTCTGCTCCCG
GCATCCGCTTACAGACAAGCTGTGACCGTCTCCGGGAGCTGCATGTGTCAGAGGTTTTCACCGTCATCAC
CGAAACGCGCGAGACGAAAGGGCCTCGTGATACGCCTATTTTTATAGGTTAATGTCATGATAATAATGGT
TTCTTAGACGTCAGGTGGCACTTTTCGGGGAAATGTGCGCGGAACCCCTATTTGTTTATTTTTCTAAATA
CATTCAAATATGTATCCGCTCATGAGACAATAACCCTGATAAATGCTTCAATAATATTGAAAAAGGAAGA
GTATGAGTATTCAACATTTCCGTGTCGCCCTTATTCCCTTTTTTGCGGCATTTTGCCTTCCTGTTTTTGC
TCACCCAGAAACGCTGGTGAAAGTAAAAGATGCTGAAGATCAGTTGGGTGCACGAGTGGGTTACATCGAA
CTGGATCTCAACAGCGGTAAGATCCTTGAGAGTTTTCGCCCCGAAGAACGTTTTCCAATGATGAGCACTT
TTAAAGTTCTGCTATGTGGCGCGGTATTATCCCGTATTGACGCCGGGCAAGAGCAACTCGGTCGCCGCAT
ACACTATTCTCAGAATGACTTGGTTGAGTACTCACCAGTCACAGAAAAGCATCTTACGGATGGCATGACA
GTAAGAGAATTATGCAGTGCTGCCATAACCATGAGTGATAACACTGCGGCCAACTTACTTCTGACAACGA
TCGGAGGACCGAAGGAGCTAACCGCTTTTTTGCACAACATGGGGGATCATGTAACTCGCCTTGATCGTTG
GGAACCGGAGCTGAATGAAGCCATACCAAACGACGAGCGTGACACCACGATGCCTGTAGCAATGGCAACA
ACGTTGCGCAAACTATTAACTGGCGAACTACTTACTCTAGCTTCCCGGCAACAATTAATAGACTGGATGG
AGGCGGATAAAGTTGCAGGACCACTTCTGCGCTCGGCCCTTCCGGCTGGCTGGTTTATTGCTGATAAATC
TGGAGCCGGTGAGCGTGGGTCTCGCGGTATCATTGCAGCACTGGGGCCAGATGGTAAGCCCTCCCGTATC
GTAGTTATCTACACGACGGGGAGTCAGGCAACTATGGATGAACGAAATAGACAGATCGCTGAGATAGGTG
CCTCACTGATTAAGCATTGGTAACTGTCAGACCAAGTTTACTCATATATACTTTAGATTGATTTAAAACT
TCATTTTTAATTTAAAAGGATCTAGGTGAAGATCCTTTTTGATAATCTCATGACCAAAATCCCTTAACGT
GAGTTTTCGTTCCACTGAGCGTCAGACCCCGTAGAAAAGATCAAAGGATCTTCTTGAGATCCTTTTTTTC
TGCGCGTAATCTGCTGCTTGCAAACAAAAAAACCACCGCTACCAGCGGTGGTTTGTTTGCCGGATCAAGA
GCTACCAACTCTTTTTCCGAAGGTAACTGGCTTCAGCAGAGCGCAGATACCAAATACTGTTCTTCTAGTG
TAGCCGTAGTTAGGCCACCACTTCAAGAACTCTGTAGCACCGCCTACATACCTCGCTCTGCTAATCCTGT
TACCAGTGGCTGCTGCCAGTGGCGATAAGTCGTGTCTTACCGGGTTGGACTCAAGACGATAGTTACCGGA
TAAGGCGCAGCGGTCGGGCTGAACGGGGGGTTCGTGCACACAGCCCAGCTTGGAGCGAACGACCTACACC
GAACTGAGATACCTACAGCGTGAGCTATGAGAAAGCGCCACGCTTCCCGAAGGGAGAAAGGCGGACAGGT
ATCCGGTAAGCGGCAGGGTCGGAACAGGAGAGCGCACGAGGGAGCTTCCAGGGGGAAACGCCTGGTATCT
TTATAGTCCTGTCGGGTTTCGCCACCTCTGACTTGAGCGTCGATTTTTGTGATGCTCGTCAGGGGGGCGG
AGCCTATGGAAAAACGCCAGCAACGCGGCCTTTTTACGGTTCCTGGCCTTTTGCTGGCCTTTTGCTCACA
TGGCTCGACAGATCTCGACCTCGAAA
